Addgene plasmid #220706: AiP1344 - pAAV-AiE2052m-minBG-iCre
Purpose: AiE2052m is an enhancer sequence, designed to induce cre-dependent recombination in specific populations of brain cells
Depositing lab: Allen Institute for Brain Science & Bosiljka Tasic. Depositing organization: Allen Institute. Publication: A suite of enhancer AAVs and transgenic mouse lines for genetic access to cortical cell types. Ben-Simon Y, Hooper M, Narayan S, Daigle TL, Dwivedi D, Way SW, Oster A, Stafford DA, Mich JK, Taormina MJ, Martinez RA, Opitz-Araya X, Roth JR, Alexander JR, Allen S, Amster A, Arbuckle J, Ayala A, Baker PM, Bakken TE, Barcelli T, Barta S, Bendrick J, Bertagnolli D, Bielstein C, Bishwakarma P, Bowlus J, Boyer G, Brouner K, Casian B, Casper T, Chakka AB, Chakrabarty R, Chance RK, Chavan S, Clark M, Colbert K, Collman F, Daniel S, Departee M, DiValentin P, Donadio N, Dotson N, Egdorf T, Fliss T, Gabitto M, Garcia J, Gary A, Gasperini M, Gloe J, Goldy J, Gore BB, Graybuck L, Greisman N, Haeseleer F, Halterman C, Haradon Z, Hastings SD, Helback O, Ho W, Hockemeyer D, Huang C, Huff S, Hunker A, Johansen N, Jones D, Juneau Z, Kalmbach B, Kannan M, Khem S, Kussick E, Kutsal R, Larsen R, Lee C, Lee AY, Leibly M, Lenz GH, Li S, Liang E, Lusk N, Madigan Z, Malloy J, Malone J, McCue R, Melchor J, Mollenkopf T, Moosman S, Morin E, Newman D, Ng L, Ngo K, Omstead V, Otto S, Oyama A, Pena N, Pham T, Phillips E, Pom CA, Potekhina L, Ransford S, Ray PL, Rette D, Reynoldson C, Rimorin C, Rocha D, Ruiz A, Sanchez REA, Sawyer L, Sedeno-Cortes A, Sevigny JP, Shapovalova N, Shepard N, Shulga L, Sigler AR, Siverts L, Soliman S, Somasundaram S, Staats B, Stewart K, Szelenyi E, Tieu M, Trader C, Tran A, van Velthoven CTJ, Walker M, Wang Y, Weed N, Wirthlin M, Wood T, Wynalda B, Yao Z, Zhou T, Ariza J, Dee N, Reding M, Ronellenfitch K, Mufti S, Sunkin SM, Smith KA, Esposito L, Waters J, Thyagarajan B, Yao S, Lein ES, Zeng H, Levi BP, Ngai J, Ting JT, Tasic B. Cell. 2025 May 16:S0092-8674(25)00513-6. doi: 10.1016/j.cell.2025.05.002. PubMed 40403729.
Backbone
  Vector backbone: pAAV2
  Vector type: AAV
Growth in bacteria
  Bacterial resistance: Ampicillin, 100 μg/mL
  Growth temperature: 37°C
  Growth strain: NEB Stable
  Copy number: High Copy
Gene/Insert
  Gene/Insert name: iCre
  Species: Synthetic
  Promoter: minBG
  Cloning method: Gibson Cloning
Terms and licenses: Academic/Nonprofit Terms; Industry Terms: Not Available to Industry
Depositor comments: 5' Cloning Site: MluI (not destroyed), 3' Cloning Site: SgrAI (not destroyed). Please visit https://doi.org/10.1101/2024.06.10.597244 for bioRxiv preprint.
How to cite: AiP1344 - pAAV-AiE2052m-minBG-iCre was a gift from Allen Institute for Brain Science & Bosiljka Tasic (Addgene plasmid # 220706 ; http://n2t.net/addgene:220706 ; RRID:Addgene_220706)
