[The description below was written by a language model from this plasmid's Addgene catalogue record and pLannotate feature annotations shown in this document.]
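Description:
AiP1344 - pAAV-AiE2052m-minBG-iCre is an adeno-associated virus transfer plasmid built on a pAAV2 backbone and intended for packaging recombinant AAV that delivers Cre recombinase to defined brain cell populations. In bacteria it is maintained as a high-copy plasmid through a ColE1/pUC-type origin and selected with ampicillin via the β-lactamase gene and its native promoter. An f1 phage origin and short remnants of the pBR322 bom and rop regions are also present in the backbone. The sequenced record is about 5 kb. AAV2 inverted terminal repeats flank the expression cassette. One is annotated in full downstream of the cassette, while the upstream repeat is detected only as two short fragments, which may reflect the difficulty of sequencing or annotating these structured repeats.

The payload is iCre, a synthetic codon-improved version of the bacteriophage P1 Cre recombinase, which catalyses recombination between loxP sites. According to the catalogue entry, it is driven by minBG, a minimal beta-globin promoter with little activity of its own, placed downstream of the enhancer AiE2052m. The enhancer is meant to supply cell-type specificity, so that Cre is expressed only in particular brain cell populations. Neither the enhancer nor the minimal promoter was picked up by the automated annotation, but they presumably occupy the unannotated region upstream of the Cre coding sequence. The record does not state which cell type the enhancer targets. A human growth hormone polyadenylation signal terminates the transcript. The construct belongs to a collection of enhancer AAVs for genetic access to cortical cell types, and would typically be used with Cre-dependent reporter or effector mouse lines or viruses to label or manipulate the targeted cells.
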