Features (pLannotate 1.2.2; 12 found; start..end, strand, type, name):
    602..1627    +  CDS            cre: RECR_BPP1 - Experimental evidence at protein level: Swiss-Prot protein existence level 1. Catalyzes site-specific recombination between two 34-base- pair LOXP sites. Its role is to maintain the phage genome as a monomeric unit-copy plasmid in the lysogenic state. From Escherichia phage P1 (Bacteriophage P1).
   1650..2126    +  polyA_signal   hGH poly(A) signal: human growth hormone polyadenylation signal
   2166..2306    +  repeat_region  AAV2 ITR: inverted terminal repeat of adeno-associated virus serotype 2 inverted
   2311..2362    -  misc_feature   bom (fragment): basis of mobility region from pBR322
   2381..2836    +  rep_origin     f1 ori (sequence partly withheld): f1 bacteriophage origin of replication; arrow indicates direction of (+) strand synthesis
   2837..2886    -  misc_feature   bom (fragment): basis of mobility region from pBR322
   2988..3023    -  CDS            rop (fragment): Rop protein, which maintains plasmids at low copy number; rop
   3118..3222    +  promoter       AmpR promoter: bla
   3223..4083    +  CDS            AmpR: β-lactamase; bla; confers resistance to ampicillin, carbenicillin, and related antibiotics
   4254..4842    +  rep_origin     ori: high-copy-number ColE1/pMB1/pBR322/pUC origin of replication
   4915..4942    +  repeat_region  AAV2 ITR (fragment): inverted terminal repeat of adeno-associated virus serotype 2 inverted
   4971..4998    +  repeat_region  AAV2 ITR (fragment): inverted terminal repeat of adeno-associated virus serotype 2 inverted
>Addgene plasmid #220706 | AiP1344 - pAAV-AiE2052m-minBG-iCre | addgene full sequence | sequence record 462033 | Addgene NGS Result
ATATGGATGTCTTACCTGCATGAATACTTGTGTACCACATGTATGCCTTTCTCCATGGAGGCCAGAAGAG
GGTATCAGATTCCCTGGAACTGAAGTTACAGATAGTTGTGAGCTGCCATGTGGGTACTGGAAATACATGT
GTCTAATTTTAAGGACCAGCTCCTACTGAGGACATAAATGTTATGTTTCTTAAAAGTCTATACCATAAGA
ATCTTCTTCAGATCTTGGTGTGAAGATTCTTACCCCAGATTGGTTACAGAAGCGGTACCAGGTGGGTGGA
TCCCATCAAAAGCTTTAGTGAGAAATCACCCTTTTCCTTCACAGCAGCCCAGCTGACTGGTGAACTTTGC
CGAACTGTAAAATATCAAACCTTTGGGAAGCTTTCTGCAACACGAGAAGTTTTAATCCTTCAATATTAAA
AAGAAAAATAAGAAAAAAAAACTGTGGAGAAGTCACGAACAGGAGAAACAAAAAGGAATTGTGCACAGGG
TCAGTCGCTTAAGGAGCTCGGGCTGGGCATAAAAGTCAGGGCAGAGCCATCTATTGCTTACATTTGCTTC
TGGGATCCGCCACCATGGTGCCCAAGAAGAAGAGGAAAGTCTCCAACCTGCTGACTGTGCACCAAAACCT
GCCTGCCCTCCCTGTGGATGCCACCTCTGATGAAGTCAGGAAGAACCTGATGGACATGTTCAGGGACAGG
CAGGCCTTCTCTGAACACACCTGGAAGATGCTCCTGTCTGTGTGCAGATCCTGGGCTGCCTGGTGCAAGC
TGAACAACAGGAAATGGTTCCCTGCTGAACCTGAGGATGTGAGGGACTACCTCCTGTACCTGCAAGCCAG
AGGCCTGGCTGTGAAGACCATCCAACAGCACCTGGGCCAGCTCAACATGCTGCACAGGAGATCTGGCCTG
CCTCGCCCTTCTGACTCCAATGCTGTGTCCCTGGTGATGAGGAGAATCAGAAAGGAGAATGTGGATGCTG
GGGAGAGAGCCAAGCAGGCCCTGGCCTTTGAACGCACTGACTTTGACCAAGTCAGATCCCTGATGGAGAA
CTCTGACAGATGCCAGGACATCAGGAACCTGGCCTTCCTGGGCATTGCCTACAACACCCTGCTGCGCATT
GCCGAAATTGCCAGAATCAGAGTGAAGGACATCTCCCGCACCGATGGTGGGAGAATGCTGATCCACATTG
GCAGGACCAAGACCCTGGTGTCCACAGCTGGTGTGGAGAAGGCCCTGTCCCTGGGGGTTACCAAGCTGGT
GGAGAGATGGATCTCTGTGTCTGGTGTGGCTGATGACCCCAACAACTACCTGTTCTGCCGGGTCAGAAAG
AATGGTGTGGCTGCCCCTTCTGCCACCTCCCAACTGTCCACCCGGGCCCTGGAAGGGATCTTTGAGGCCA
CCCACCGCCTGATCTATGGTGCCAAGGATGACTCTGGGCAGAGATACCTGGCCTGGTCTGGCCACTCTGC
CAGAGTGGGTGCTGCCAGGGACATGGCCAGGGCTGGTGTGTCCATCCCTGAAATCATGCAGGCTGGTGGC
TGGACCAATGTGAACATTGTGATGAACTACATCAGAAACCTGGACTCTGAGACTGGGGCCATGGTGAGGC
TGCTCGAGGATGGGGACTAAGGCTGCTCGAGAGATCTACGGGTGGCATCCCTGTGACCCCTCCCCAGTGC
CTCTCCTGGCCCTGGAAGTTGCCACTCCAGTGCCCACCAGCCTTGTCCTAATAAAATTAAGTTGCATCAT
TTTGTCTGACTAGGTGTCCTTCTATAATATTATGGGGTGGAGGGGGGTGGTATGGAGCAAGGGGCAAGTT
GGGAAGACAACCTGTAGGGCCTGCGGGGTCTATTGGGAACCAAGCTGGAGTGCAGTGGCACAATCTTGGC
TCACTGCAATCTCCGCCTCCTGGGTTCAAGCGATTCTCCTGCCTCAGCCTCCCGAGTTGTTGGGATTCCA
GGCATGCATGACCAGGCTCAGCTAATTTTTGTTTTTTTGGTAGAGACGGGGTTTCACCATATTGGCCAGG
CTGGTCTCCAACTCCTAATCTCAGGTGATCTACCCACCTTGGCCTCCCAAATTGCTGGGATTACAGGCGT
GAACCACTGCTCCCTTCCCTGTCCTTCTGATTTTGTAGGTAACCACGTGCGGACCGAGCGGCCGCAGGAA
CCCCTAGTGATGGAGTTGGCCACTCCCTCTCTGCGCGCTCGCTCGCTCACTGAGGCCGGGCGACCAAAGG
TCGCCCGACGCCCGGGCTTTGCCCGGGCGGCCTCAGTGAGCGAGCGAGCGCGCAGCTGCCTGCAGGGGCG
CCTGATGCGGTATTTTCTCCTTACGCATCTGTGCGGTATTTCACACCGCATA
[95 nt withheld, positions 2363-2457]
T
[46 nt withheld, positions 2459-2504]
C
[141 nt withheld, positions 2506-2646]
CCTTTGACGTTGGAGTCCACGTTCTTT
[37 nt withheld, positions 2674-2710]
ACTCTATCTCGGGCTATTCTTTTGATTTATAAGGGATTTTGCCGATTTCGGTCTATTGGTTAAAAAATGA
GCTGATTTAACAAAAATTTAACGCGAATTTTAACAAAATATTAACGTTTACAATTTTATGGTGCACTCTC
AGTACAATCTGCTCTGATGCCGCATAGTTAAGCCAGCCCCGACACCCGCCAACACCCGCTGACGCGCCCT
GACGGGCTTGTCTGCTCCCGGCATCCGCTTACAGACAAGCTGTGACCGTCTCCGGGAGCTGCATGTGTCA
GAGGTTTTCACCGTCATCACCGAAACGCGCGAGACGAAAGGGCCTCGTGATACGCCTATTTTTATAGGTT
AATGTCATGATAATAATGGTTTCTTAGACGTCAGGTGGCACTTTTCGGGGAAATGTGCGCGGAACCCCTA
TTTGTTTATTTTTCTAAATACATTCAAATATGTATCCGCTCATGAGACAATAACCCTGATAAATGCTTCA
ATAATATTGAAAAAGGAAGAGTATGAGTATTCAACATTTCCGTGTCGCCCTTATTCCCTTTTTTGCGGCA
TTTTGCCTTCCTGTTTTTGCTCACCCAGAAACGCTGGTGAAAGTAAAAGATGCTGAAGATCAGTTGGGTG
CACGAGTGGGTTACATCGAACTGGATCTCAACAGCGGTAAGATCCTTGAGAGTTTTCGCCCCGAAGAACG
TTTTCCAATGATGAGCACTTTTAAAGTTCTGCTATGTGGCGCGGTATTATCCCGTATTGACGCCGGGCAA
GAGCAACTCGGTCGCCGCATACACTATTCTCAGAATGACTTGGTTGAGTACTCACCAGTCACAGAAAAGC
ATCTTACGGATGGCATGACAGTAAGAGAATTATGCAGTGCTGCCATAACCATGAGTGATAACACTGCGGC
CAACTTACTTCTGACAACGATCGGAGGACCGAAGGAGCTAACCGCTTTTTTGCACAACATGGGGGATCAT
GTAACTCGCCTTGATCGTTGGGAACCGGAGCTGAATGAAGCCATACCAAACGACGAGCGTGACACCACGA
TGCCTGTAGCAATGGCAACAACGTTGCGCAAACTATTAACTGGCGAACTACTTACTCTAGCTTCCCGGCA
ACAATTAATAGACTGGATGGAGGCGGATAAAGTTGCAGGACCACTTCTGCGCTCGGCCCTTCCGGCTGGC
TGGTTTATTGCTGATAAATCTGGAGCCGGTGAGCGTGGGTCTCGCGGTATCATTGCAGCACTGGGGCCAG
ATGGTAAGCCCTCCCGTATCGTAGTTATCTACACGACGGGGAGTCAGGCAACTATGGATGAACGAAATAG
ACAGATCGCTGAGATAGGTGCCTCACTGATTAAGCATTGGTAACTGTCAGACCAAGTTTACTCATATATA
CTTTAGATTGATTTAAAACTTCATTTTTAATTTAAAAGGATCTAGGTGAAGATCCTTTTTGATAATCTCA
TGACCAAAATCCCTTAACGTGAGTTTTCGTTCCACTGAGCGTCAGACCCCGTAGAAAAGATCAAAGGATC
TTCTTGAGATCCTTTTTTTCTGCGCGTAATCTGCTGCTTGCAAACAAAAAAACCACCGCTACCAGCGGTG
GTTTGTTTGCCGGATCAAGAGCTACCAACTCTTTTTCCGAAGGTAACTGGCTTCAGCAGAGCGCAGATAC
CAAATACTGTTCTTCTAGTGTAGCCGTAGTTAGGCCACCACTTCAAGAACTCTGTAGCACCGCCTACATA
CCTCGCTCTGCTAATCCTGTTACCAGTGGCTGCTGCCAGTGGCGATAAGTCGTGTCTTACCGGGTTGGAC
TCAAGACGATAGTTACCGGATAAGGCGCAGCGGTCGGGCTGAACGGGGGGTTCGTGCACACAGCCCAGCT
TGGAGCGAACGACCTACACCGAACTGAGATACCTACAGCGTGAGCTATGAGAAAGCGCCACGCTTCCCGA
AGGGAGAAAGGCGGACAGGTATCCGGTAAGCGGCAGGGTCGGAACAGGAGAGCGCACGAGGGAGCTTCCA
GGGGGAAACGCCTGGTATCTTTATAGTCCTGTCGGGTTTCGCCACCTCTGACTTGAGCGTCGATTTTTGT
GATGCTCGTCAGGGGGGCGGAGCCTATGGAAAAACGCCAGCAACGCGGCCTTTTTACGGTTCCTGGCCTT
TTGCTGGCCTTTTGCTCACATGTCCTGCAGGCAGCTGCGCGCTCGCTCGCTCACTGAGGCCGCCCGGGCG
TCGGGCGACCTTTGGTCGCCCGGCCTCAGTGAGCGAGCGAGCGCGCAGAGAGGGAGTGGCCAACTCCATC
ACTAGGGGTTCCTGCGGCCGCACGCGT
